LOCUS       Exported 6391 bp ds-DNA circular SYN 12-MAY-2021
DEFINITION  Bacterial expression for structure determination; may not be full
            ORF.
ACCESSION   .
VERSION     .
KEYWORDS    TPH2
SOURCE      synthetic DNA construct
  ORGANISM  synthetic DNA construct
REFERENCE   1 (bases 1 to 6391)
  TITLE     SGC Oxford
REFERENCE   2 (bases 1 to 6391)
  AUTHORS   .
  TITLE     Direct Submission
  JOURNAL   Exported May 12, 2021 from SnapGene Server 1.1.58
            http://www.snapgene.com
FEATURES             Location/Qualifiers
     source          1..6391
                     /organism="synthetic DNA construct"
                     /mol_type="other DNA"
     primer_bind     1..20
                     /label=T7
                     /note="T7 promoter, forward primer"
     promoter        1..19
                     /label=T7 promoter
                     /note="promoter for bacteriophage T7 RNA polymerase"
     protein_bind    20..44
                     /label=lac operator
                     /bound_moiety="lac repressor encoded by lacI"
                     /note="The lac repressor binds to the lac operator to
                     inhibit transcription in E. coli. This inhibition can be
                     relieved by adding lactose or
                     isopropyl-beta-D-thiogalactopyranoside (IPTG)."
     CDS             91..108
                     /codon_start=1
                     /product="6xHis affinity tag"
                     /label=6xHis
                     /translation="HHHHHH"
     CDS             133..153
                     /codon_start=1
                     /product="tobacco etch virus (TEV) protease recognition and
                     cleavage site"
                     /label=TEV site
                     /translation="ENLYFQS"
     CDS             1251..1268
                     /codon_start=1
                     /product="6xHis affinity tag"
                     /label=6xHis
                     /translation="HHHHHH"
     primer_bind     complement(1322..1340)
                     /label=T7 Term
                     /note="T7 terminator, reverse primer"
     terminator      1336..1383
                     /label=T7 terminator
                     /note="transcription terminator for bacteriophage T7 RNA
                     polymerase"
     rep_origin      1420..1875
                     /direction=RIGHT
                     /label=f1 ori
                     /note="f1 bacteriophage origin of replication; arrow
                     indicates direction of (+) strand synthesis"
     primer_bind     complement(1507..1526)
                     /label=F1ori-R
                     /note="F1 origin, reverse primer"
     primer_bind     1717..1738
                     /label=F1ori-F
                     /note="F1 origin, forward primer"
     CDS             complement(1968..2783)
                     /codon_start=1
                     /gene="aph(3')-Ia"
                     /product="aminoglycoside phosphotransferase"
                     /label=KanR
                     /note="confers resistance to kanamycin in bacteria or G418
                     (Geneticin(R)) in eukaryotes"
                     /translation="MSHIQRETSCSRPRLNSNMDADLYGYKWARDNVGQSGATIYRLYG
                     KPDAPELFLKHGKGSVANDVTDEMVRLNWLTEFMPLPTIKHFIRTPDDAWLLTTAIPGK
                     TAFQVLEEYPDSGENIVDALAVFLRRLHSIPVCNCPFNSDRVFRLAQAQSRMNNGLVDA
                     SDFDDERNGWPVEQVWKEMHKLLPFSPDSVVTHGDFSLDNLIFDEGKLIGCIDVGRVGI
                     ADRYQDLAILWNCLGEFSPSLQKRLFQKYGIDNPDMNKLQFHLMLDEFF"
     primer_bind     2691..2710
                     /label=Kan-R
                     /note="Kanamycin resistance gene, reverse primer"
     primer_bind     2775..2794
                     /label=pENTR-R
                     /note="pENTR vectors, reverse primer"
     rep_origin      2905..3493
                     /direction=RIGHT
                     /label=ori
                     /note="high-copy-number ColE1/pMB1/pBR322/pUC origin of
                     replication"
     primer_bind     3394..3413
                     /label=pBR322ori-F
                     /note="pBR322 origin, forward primer"
     primer_bind     3647..3664
                     /label=L4440
                     /note="L4440 vector, forward primer"
     misc_feature    3679..3821
                     /label=bom
                     /note="basis of mobility region from pBR322"
     primer_bind     complement(3747..3766)
                     /label=pRS-marker
                     /note="pRS vectors, use to sequence yeast selectable
                     marker"
     primer_bind     3907..3929
                     /label=pGEX 3'
                     /note="pGEX vectors, reverse primer"
     CDS             complement(3923..4114)
                     /codon_start=1
                     /gene="rop"
                     /product="Rop protein, which maintains plasmids at low copy
                     number"
                     /label=rop
                     /translation="MTKQEKTALNMARFIRSQTLTLLEKLNELDADEQADICESLHDHA
                     DELYRSCLARFGDDGENL"
     CDS             complement(4923..6005)
                     /codon_start=1
                     /gene="lacI"
                     /product="lac repressor"
                     /label=lacI
                     /note="The lac repressor binds to the lac operator to
                     inhibit transcription in E. coli. This inhibition can be
                     relieved by adding lactose or
                     isopropyl-beta-D-thiogalactopyranoside (IPTG)."
                     /translation="MKPVTLYDVAEYAGVSYQTVSRVVNQASHVSAKTREKVEAAMAEL
                     NYIPNRVAQQLAGKQSLLIGVATSSLALHAPSQIVAAIKSRADQLGASVVVSMVERSGV
                     EACKAAVHNLLAQRVSGLIINYPLDDQDAIAVEAACTNVPALFLDVSDQTPINSIIFSH
                     EDGTRLGVEHLVALGHQQIALLAGPLSSVSARLRLAGWHKYLTRNQIQPIAEREGDWSA
                     MSGFQQTMQMLNEGIVPTAMLVANDQMALGAMRAITESGLRVGADISVVGYDDTEDSSC
                     YIPPLTTIKQDFRLLGQTSVDRLLQLSQGQAVKGNQLLPVSLVKRKTTLAPNTQTASPR
                     ALADSLMQLARQVSRLESGQ"
     primer_bind     5967..5986
                     /label=LacI-R
                     /note="LacI, reverse primer"
     promoter        complement(6006..6083)
                     /gene="lacI"
                     /label=lacI promoter
     primer_bind     6289..6308
                     /label=pBRrevBam
                     /note="pBR322 vectors, tet region, downstream of BamHI,
                     reverse primer"
ORIGIN
        1 taatacgact cactataggg gaattgtgag cggataacaa ttcccctcta gaaataattt
       61 tgtttaactt tagaaggaga tatacatatg caccatcatc atcatcattc ttctggtgta
      121 gatctgggta ccgagaacct gtacttccaa tccatgctag aggatgtgcc ctggttccct
      181 cggaagatct ctgagttaga caaatgctct cacagagttc tcatgtatgg ttctgagctt
      241 gatgctgacc acccaggatt taaggacaat gtctatcgac agagaagaaa gtattttgtg
      301 gatgtggcca tgggttataa atatggtcag cccattccca gggtggagta tactgaagaa
      361 gaaactaaaa cttggggtgt tgtattccgg gagctctcca aactctatcc cactcatgct
      421 tgccgagagt atttgaaaaa cttccctctg ctgactaaat actgtggcta cagagaggac
      481 aatgtgcctc aactcgaaga tgtctccatg tttctgaaag aaaggtctgg cttcacggtg
      541 aggccggtgg ctggatacct gagcccacga gactttctgg caggactggc ctacagagtg
      601 ttccactgta cccagtacat ccggcatggc tcagatcccc tctacacccc ggaaccagac
      661 acatgccatg aactcttggg acatgttcca ctacttgcgg atcctaagtt tgctcagttt
      721 tcacaagaaa taggtctggc gtctctggga gcatcagatg aagatgttca gaaactagcc
      781 acgtgctatt tcttcacaat cgagtttggc ctttgcaagc aagaagggca actgcgggct
      841 tatggagcag gactcctttc ctccattgga gaattaaagc acgccctttc tgacaaggca
      901 tgtgtgaaag cctttgaccc aaagacaact tgcttacagg aatgccttat caccaccttc
      961 caggaagcct actttgtttc agaaagtttt gaagaagcca aagaaaagat gagggacttt
     1021 gcaaagtcaa ttacccgtcc cttctcagta tacttcaatc cctacacaca gagtattgaa
     1081 attctgaaag acaccagaag tattgaaaat gtggtgcagg accttcgcag cgacttgaat
     1141 acagtgtgtg atgctttaaa caaaatgaac caatatctgg ggatttgaca gtaaaggtgg
     1201 atacggatcc gaattcgagc tccgtcgaca agcttgcggc cgcactcgag caccaccacc
     1261 accaccactg agatcccggc tgctaacaaa gcccgaaagg aagctgagtt ggctgctgcc
     1321 accgctgagc aataactagc ataacccctt ggggcctcta aacgggtctt gaggggtttt
     1381 ttgctgaaag gaggaactat atccggattg gcgaatgggn nnnnnnnnnn nnnnnnnnnn
     1441 nnnnnnnnnn nnnnnnnnnn nnnnnnnnnn nnnnnnnnnn nnnnnnnnnn nnnnnnnnnn
     1501 nnnnnnnnnn nnnnnnnnnn nnnnnnnnnn nnnnnnnnnn nnncnnnnnn nnnnnnnnnn
     1561 nnnnnnnnnn nnnnnnnnnn nnnnnnnnnn nnnnnnnnnn nnnnnnnnnn nnnnnnnnnn
     1621 nnnnnnnnnn nnnnnannnn nnnnnnnnnn nnnnnnnnnn nnnnnnnnnn nnnnnnnnnn
     1681 nnnnnccttt gacgttggag tccacgttct ttnnnnnnnn nnnnnnnnnn nnnnnnnnnn
     1741 nnnnnnnnna ccctatctcg gtctattctt ttgatttata agggattttg ccgatttcgg
     1801 cctattggtt aaaaaatgag ctgatttaac aaaaatttaa cgcgaatttt aacaaaatat
     1861 taacgtttac aatttcaggt ggcacttttc ggggaaatgt gcgcggaacc cctatttgtt
     1921 tatttttcta aatacattca aatatgtatc cgctcatgaa ttaattctta gaaaaactca
     1981 tcgagcatca aatgaaactg caatttattc atatcaggat tatcaatacc atatttttga
     2041 aaaagccgtt tctgtaatga aggagaaaac tcaccgaggc agttccatag gatggcaaga
     2101 tcctggtatc ggtctgcgat tccgactcgt ccaacatcaa tacaacctat taatttcccc
     2161 tcgtcaaaaa taaggttatc aagtgagaaa tcaccatgag tgacgactga atccggtgag
     2221 aatggcaaaa gtttatgcat ttctttccag acttgttcaa caggccagcc attacgctcg
     2281 tcatcaaaat cactcgcatc aaccaaaccg ttattcattc gtgattgcgc ctgagcgaga
     2341 cgaaatacgc gatcgctgtt aaaaggacaa ttacaaacag gaatcgaatg caaccggcgc
     2401 aggaacactg ccagcgcatc aacaatattt tcacctgaat caggatattc ttctaatacc
     2461 tggaatgctg ttttcccggg gatcgcagtg gtgagtaacc atgcatcatc aggagtacgg
     2521 ataaaatgct tgatggtcgg aagaggcata aattccgtca gccagtttag tctgaccatc
     2581 tcatctgtaa catcattggc aacgctacct ttgccatgtt tcagaaacaa ctctggcgca
     2641 tcgggcttcc catacaatcg atagattgtc gcacctgatt gcccgacatt atcgcgagcc
     2701 catttatacc catataaatc agcatccatg ttggaattta atcgcggcct agagcaagac
     2761 gtttcccgtt gaatatggct cataacaccc cttgtattac tgtttatgta agcagacagt
     2821 tttattgttc atgaccaaaa tcccttaacg tgagttttcg ttccactgag cgtcagaccc
     2881 cgtagaaaag atcaaaggat cttcttgaga tccttttttt ctgcgcgtaa tctgctgctt
     2941 gcaaacaaaa aaaccaccgc taccagcggt ggtttgtttg ccggatcaag agctaccaac
     3001 tctttttccg aaggtaactg gcttcagcag agcgcagata ccaaatactg tccttctagt
     3061 gtagccgtag ttaggccacc acttcaagaa ctctgtagca ccgcctacat acctcgctct
     3121 gctaatcctg ttaccagtgg ctgctgccag tggcgataag tcgtgtctta ccgggttgga
     3181 ctcaagacga tagttaccgg ataaggcgca gcggtcgggc tgaacggggg gttcgtgcac
     3241 acagcccagc ttggagcgaa cgacctacac cgaactgaga tacctacagc gtgagctatg
     3301 agaaagcgcc acgcttcccg aagggagaaa ggcggacagg tatccggtaa gcggcagggt
     3361 cggaacagga gagcgcacga gggagcttcc agggggaaac gcctggtatc tttatagtcc
     3421 tgtcgggttt cgccacctct gacttgagcg tcgatttttg tgatgctcgt caggggggcg
     3481 gagcctatgg aaaaacgcca gcaacgcggc ctttttacgg ttcctggcct tttgctggcc
     3541 ttttgctcac atgttctttc ctgcgttatc ccctgattct gtggataacc gtattaccgc
     3601 ctttgagtga gctgataccg ctcgccgcag ccgaacgacc gagcgcagcg agtcagtgag
     3661 cgaggaagcg gaagagcgcc tgatgcggta ttttctcctt acgcatctgt gcggtatttc
     3721 acaccgcata tatggtgcac tctcagtaca atctgctctg atgccgcata gttaagccag
     3781 tatacactcc gctatcgcta cgtgactggg tcatggctgc gccccgacac ccgccaacac
     3841 ccgctgacgc gccctgacgg gcttgtctgc tcccggcatc cgcttacaga caagctgtga
     3901 ccgtctccgg gagctgcatg tgtcagaggt tttcaccgtc atcaccgaaa cgcgcgaggc
     3961 agctgcggta aagctcatca gcgtggtcgt gaagcgattc acagatgtct gcctgttcat
     4021 ccgcgtccag ctcgttgagt ttctccagaa gcgttaatgt ctggcttctg ataaagcggg
     4081 ccatgttaag ggcggttttt tcctgtttgg tcactgatgc ctccgtgtaa gggggatttc
     4141 tgttcatggg ggtaatgata ccgatgaaac gagagaggat gctcacgata cgggttactg
     4201 atgatgaaca tgcccggtta ctggaacgtt gtgagggtaa acaactggcg gtatggatgc
     4261 ggcgggacca gagaaaaatc actcagggtc aatgccagcg cttcgttaat acagatgtag
     4321 gtgttccaca gggtagccag cagcatcctg cgatgcagat ccggaacata atggtgcagg
     4381 gcgctgactt ccgcgtttcc agactttacg aaacacggaa accgaagacc attcatgttg
     4441 ttgctcaggt cgcagacgtt ttgcagcagc agtcgcttca cgttcgctcg cgtatcggtg
     4501 attcattctg ctaaccagta aggcaacccc gccagcctag ccgggtcctc aacgacagga
     4561 gcacgatcat gcgcacccgt ggggccgcca tgccggcgat aatggcctgc ttctcgccga
     4621 aacgtttggt ggcgggacca gtgacgaagg cttgagcgag ggcgtgcaag attccgaata
     4681 ccgcaagcga caggccgatc atcgtcgcgc tccagcgaaa gcggtcctcg ccgaaaatga
     4741 cccagagcgc tgccggcacc tgtcctacga gttgcatgat aaagaagaca gtcataagtg
     4801 cggcgacgat agtcatgccc cgcgcccacc ggaaggagct gactgggttg aaggctctca
     4861 agggcatcgg tcgagatccc ggtgcctaat gagtgagcta acttacatta attgcgttgc
     4921 gctcactgcc cgctttccag tcgggaaacc tgtcgtgcca gctgcattaa tgaatcggcc
     4981 aacgcgcggg gagaggcggt ttgcgtattg ggcgccaggg tggtttttct tttcaccagt
     5041 gagacgggca acagctgatt gcccttcacc gcctggccct gagagagttg cagcaagcgg
     5101 tccacgctgg tttgccccag caggcgaaaa tcctgtttga tggtggttaa cggcgggata
     5161 taacatgagc tgtcttcggt atcgtcgtat cccactaccg agatatccgc accaacgcgc
     5221 agcccggact cggtaatggc gcgcattgcg cccagcgcca tctgatcgtt ggcaaccagc
     5281 atcgcagtgg gaacgatgcc ctcattcagc atttgcatgg tttgttgaaa accggacatg
     5341 gcactccagt cgccttcccg ttccgctatc ggctgaattt gattgcgagt gagatattta
     5401 tgccagccag ccagacgcag acgcgccgag acagaactta atgggcccgc taacagcgcg
     5461 atttgctggt gacccaatgc gaccagatgc tccacgccca gtcgcgtacc gtcttcatgg
     5521 gagaaaataa tactgttgat gggtgtctgg tcagagacat caagaaataa cgccggaaca
     5581 ttagtgcagg cagcttccac agcaatggca tcctggtcat ccagcggata gttaatgatc
     5641 agcccactga cgcgttgcgc gagaagattg tgcaccgccg ctttacaggc ttcgacgccg
     5701 cttcgttcta ccatcgacac caccacgctg gcacccagtt gatcggcgcg agatttaatc
     5761 gccgcgacaa tttgcgacgg cgcgtgcagg gccagactgg aggtggcaac gccaatcagc
     5821 aacgactgtt tgcccgccag ttgttgtgcc acgcggttgg gaatgtaatt cagctccgcc
     5881 atcgccgctt ccactttttc ccgcgttttc gcagaaacgt ggctggcctg gttcaccacg
     5941 cgggaaacgg tctgataaga gacaccggca tactctgcga catcgtataa cgttactggt
     6001 ttcacattca ccaccctgaa ttgactctct tccgggcgct atcatgccat accgcgaaag
     6061 gttttgcgcc attcgatggt gtccgggatc tcgacgctct cccttatgcg actcctgcat
     6121 taggaagcag cccagtagta ggttgaggcc gttgagcacc gccgccgcaa ggaatggtgc
     6181 atgcaaggag atggcgccca acagtccccc ggccacgggg cctgccacca tacccacgcc
     6241 gaaacaagcg ctcatgagcc cgaagtggcg agcccgatct tccccatcgg tgatgtcggc
     6301 gatataggcg ccagcaaccg cacctgtggc gccggtgatg ccggccacga tgcgtccggc
     6361 gtagaggatc gagatctcga tcccgcgaaa t
//
