[The description below was written by a language model from this plasmid's Addgene catalogue record and the feature table of its GenBank file.]
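Description:
TPH2 is a bacterial expression plasmid built on the pNIC28-Bsa4 backbone, a pET-style vector used for structural genomics. It carries a human TPH2 (tryptophan hydroxylase 2) insert of about 1.1 kb introduced by ligation-independent cloning. The record warns that the insert may not be the full open reading frame, which fits a truncated construct designed for crystallography, and the depositor links it to a deposited structure. The insert itself is not annotated in the feature table, but it would lie in the interval between the N-terminal tag elements and the T7 terminator region.

Expression is driven by a T7 promoter followed immediately by a lac operator. The plasmid also carries lacI under its own promoter, so transcription is repressed until induction with IPTG in a host that supplies T7 RNA polymerase; the depositor recommends a BL21(DE3) derivative carrying a rare-codon helper plasmid. The protein is made with an N-terminal 6xHis tag followed by a TEV protease site, which allows affinity purification and then removal of the tag. A second 6xHis coding segment is annotated just upstream of the T7 terminator. It is probably a backbone remnant, and the record lists only the N-terminal tag, so whether it is translated with the insert is not stated.

The 6.4 kb plasmid is selected with kanamycin through the aph(3')-Ia gene. It replicates from a pBR322-type ColE1 origin with the bom region and the rop gene, which matches the catalogue's low-copy designation. An f1 origin is also present. The construct is intended for recombinant production of TPH2 protein for structure determination.
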