Addgene plasmid #73243: TPH2
Purpose: Bacterial expression for structure determination; may not be full ORF
Depositing lab: Nicola Burgess-Brown. Depositing organization: University of Oxford.
Backbone
  Vector backbone: pNIC28-Bsa4
  Backbone manufacturer: SGC, Addgene Plasmid #26103
  Vector type: Bacterial Expression
Growth in bacteria
  Bacterial resistance: Kanamycin, 50 μg/mL
  Growth temperature: 37°C
  Growth strain: DH5alpha
  Copy number: Low Copy
Gene/Insert
  Gene/Insert name: TPH2 (alt names: TPH2A-c007; gi|31795563)
  Species: H. sapiens (human)
  Insert size (bp): 1126
  Entrez Gene: TPH2 (a.k.a. ADHD7, NTPH)
  Promoter: T7
  Tag / fusion protein: His-6-TEV (N terminal on backbone)
  Cloning method: Ligation Independent Cloning
  Sequencing primers: 5′ T7; 3′ T7 terminal
Terms and licenses: Academic/Nonprofit Terms; Industry Terms: Not Available to Industry
Depositor comments: Use BL21(DE3)-R3-pRARE2 for protein expression. See also 4V06: http://www.thesgc.org/structures/4V06
How to cite: TPH2 was a gift from Nicola Burgess-Brown (Addgene plasmid # 73243 ; http://n2t.net/addgene:73243 ; RRID:Addgene_73243)
