>Addgene plasmid #73243 | TPH2 | depositor partial sequence | sequence record 134757 | insert
ATGCACCATCATCATCATCATTCTTCTGGTGTAGATCTGGGTACCGAGAACCTGTACTTCCAATCCATGC
TAGAGGATGTGCCCTGGTTCCCTCGGAAGATCTCTGAGTTAGACAAATGCTCTCACAGAGTTCTCATGTA
TGGTTCTGAGCTTGATGCTGACCACCCAGGATTTAAGGACAATGTCTATCGACAGAGAAGAAAGTATTTT
GTGGATGTGGCCATGGGTTATAAATATGGTCAGCCCATTCCCAGGGTGGAGTATACTGAAGAAGAAACTA
AAACTTGGGGTGTTGTATTCCGGGAGCTCTCCAAACTCTATCCCACTCATGCTTGCCGAGAGTATTTGAA
AAACTTCCCTCTGCTGACTAAATACTGTGGCTACAGAGAGGACAATGTGCCTCAACTCGAAGATGTCTCC
ATGTTTCTGAAAGAAAGGTCTGGCTTCACGGTGAGGCCGGTGGCTGGATACCTGAGCCCACGAGACTTTC
TGGCAGGACTGGCCTACAGAGTGTTCCACTGTACCCAGTACATCCGGCATGGCTCAGATCCCCTCTACAC
CCCGGAACCAGACACATGCCATGAACTCTTGGGACATGTTCCACTACTTGCGGATCCTAAGTTTGCTCAG
TTTTCACAAGAAATAGGTCTGGCGTCTCTGGGAGCATCAGATGAAGATGTTCAGAAACTAGCCACGTGCT
ATTTCTTCACAATCGAGTTTGGCCTTTGCAAGCAAGAAGGGCAACTGCGGGCTTATGGAGCAGGACTCCT
TTCCTCCATTGGAGAATTAAAGCACGCCCTTTCTGACAAGGCATGTGTGAAAGCCTTTGACCCAAAGACA
ACTTGCTTACAGGAATGCCTTATCACCACCTTCCAGGAAGCCTACTTTGTTTCAGAAAGTTTTGAAGAAG
CCAAAGAAAAGATGAGGGACTTTGCAAAGTCAATTACCCGTCCCTTCTCAGTATACTTCAATCCCTACAC
ACAGAGTATTGAAATTCTGAAAGACACCAGAAGTATTGAAAATGTGGTGCAGGACCTTCGCAGCGACTTG
AATACAGTGTGTGATGCTTTAAACAAAATGAACCAATATCTGGGGATTTGACAGTAAAGGTGGATACGGA
TCCGAA
