>Addgene plasmid #73243 | TPH2 | addgene partial sequence | sequence record 136208 | T7 5'-TAATACGACTCACTATAGGG-3'
ACTTTAGAAGGAGATATACATATGCACCATCATCATCATCATTCTTCTGGTGTAGATCTGGGTACCGAGA
ACCTGTACTTCCAATCCATGCTAGAGGATGTGCCCTGGTTCCCTCGGAAGATCTCTGAGTTAGACAAATG
CTCTCACAGAGTTCTCATGTATGGTTCTGAGCTTGATGCTGACCACCCAGGATTTAAGGACAATGTCTAT
CGACAGAGAAGAAAGTATTTTGTGGATGTGGCCATGGGTTATAAATATGGTCAGCCCATTCCCAGGGTGG
AGTATACTGAAGAAGAAACTAAAACTTGGGGTGTTGTATTCCGGGAGCTCTCCAAACTCTATCCCACTCA
TGCTTGCCGAGAGTATTTGAAAAACTTCCCTCTGCTGACTAAATACTGTGGCTACAGAGAGGACAATGTG
CCTCAACTCGAAGATGTCTCCATGTTTCTGAAAGAAAGGTCTGGCTTCACGGTGAGGCCGGTGGCTGGAT
ACCTGAGCCCACGAGACTTTCTGGCAGGACTGGCCTACAGAGTGTTCCACTGTACCCAGTACATCCGGCA
TGGCTCAGATCCCCTCTACACCCCGGAACCAGACACATGCCATGAACTCTTGGGACATGTTCCACTACTT
GCGGATCCTAAGTTTGCTCAGTTTTCACAAGAAATAGGTCTGGCGTCTCTGGGAGCATCAGATGAAGATG
TTCAGAAACTAGCCACGTGCTATTTCTTCACAATCGAGTTTGGCCTTTGCAAGCAAGAAGGGCAACTGCG
GGCTTATGGAGCAGGACTCCTTT
