>Addgene plasmid #73243 | TPH2 | addgene partial sequence | sequence record 137194 | T7term 5'-GCTAGTTATTGCTCAGCGG-3'
TTAGCAGCCGGGATCTCAGTGGTGGTGGTGGTGGTGCTCGAGTGCGGCCGCAAGCTTGTCGACGGAGCTC
GAATTCGGATCCGTATCCACCTTTACTGTCAAATCCCCAGATATTGGTTCATTTTGTTTAAAGCATCACA
CACTGTATTCAAGTCGCTGCGAAGGTCCTGCACCACATTTTCAATACTTCTGGTGTCTTTCAGAATTTCA
ATACTCTGTGTGTAGGGATTGAAGTATACTGAGAAGGGACGGGTAATTGACTTTGCAAAGTCCCTCATCT
TTTCTTTGGCTTCTTCAAAACTTTCTGAAACAAAGTAGGCTTCCTGGAAGGTGGTGATAAGGCATTCCTG
TAAGCAAGTTGTCTTTGGGTCAAAGGCTTTCACACATGCCTTGTCAGAAAGGGCGTGCTTTAATTCTCCA
ATGGAGGAAAGGAGTCCTGCTCCATAAGCCCGCAGTTGCCCTTCTTGCTTGCAAAGGCCAAACTCGATTG
TGAAGAAATAGCACGTGGCTAGTTTCTGAACATCTTCATCTGATGCTCCCAGAGACGCCAGACCTATTTC
TTGTGAAAACTGAGCAAACTTAGGATCCGCAAGTAGTGGAACATGTCCCAAGAGTTCATGGCATGTGTCT
GGTTCCGGGGTGTAGAGGGGATCTGAGCCATGCCGGATGTACTGGGTACAGTGGAACACTCTGTAGGCCA
GTCCTGCCAGAAAGTCTCGTGGGCTCAGGTATCCAGCCACCGGCCTCACCGTGAAGCCAGACCTTTCTTT
CA
